Addgene plasmid #157681: pcDNA5-FRT-TO-Nsp1-HF
Purpose: mammalian expression of C-terminally His8-Flag tagged SARS-CoV-2 Nsp1 under control of a tetracycline-inducible promoter
Depositing lab: David Tollervey. Depositing organization: University of Edinburgh. Publication: Integrative vectors for regulated expression of SARS-CoV-2 proteins implicated in RNA metabolism. Bresson S, Robertson N, Sani E, Turowski TW, Shchepachev V, Kompauerova M, Spanos C, Helwak A, Tollervey D. Wellcome Open Res. 2020 Nov 3;5:261. doi: 10.12688/wellcomeopenres.16322.1. eCollection 2020. PubMed 33313418.
Backbone
  Vector backbone: pcDNA5-FRT-TO
  Backbone manufacturer: Thermo Fisher
  Vector type: Mammalian Expression
  Selectable markers: Hygromycin
Growth in bacteria
  Bacterial resistance: Ampicillin, 100 μg/mL
  Growth temperature: 37°C
  Growth strain: DH5alpha
  Copy number: High Copy
Gene/Insert
  Gene/Insert name: HF-Nsp1
  Species: SARS-CoV-2
  Mutation: codon optimized
  Entrez Gene: ORF1ab (a.k.a. GU280_gp01)
  Tag / fusion protein: His8-Flag (C terminal on backbone)
  Cloning method: Restriction Enzyme; 5′ cloning site Unknown (unknown if destroyed); 3′ cloning site Unknown (unknown if destroyed)
Resource information
  A portion of this plasmid was derived from a plasmid made by: IDT
Terms and licenses: Academic/Nonprofit Terms; Industry Terms
How to cite: pcDNA5-FRT-TO-Nsp1-HF was a gift from David Tollervey (Addgene plasmid # 157681 ; http://n2t.net/addgene:157681 ; RRID:Addgene_157681)
