[The description below was written by a language model from this plasmid's Addgene catalogue record and pLannotate feature annotations shown in this document.]
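Description:
pcDNA5-FRT-TO-Nsp1-HF is a mammalian expression plasmid built on the commercial pcDNA5-FRT-TO backbone and designed for tetracycline-regulated expression of SARS-CoV-2 Nsp1. It is propagated in E. coli as a high-copy plasmid through a ColE1/pUC-type origin and selected with ampicillin via the β-lactamase gene. The sequenced record is 5,705 nt.

The expression cassette uses the human CMV immediate-early enhancer and promoter followed by short tet operator sequences, which the automated annotation labels as fragments of PLtetO-1 and TRE3G promoters. In cells that produce Tet repressor, these operators keep the promoter silent until tetracycline or doxycycline is added. Downstream lies a codon-optimized open reading frame matched to the SARS-CoV-2 replicase polyprotein 1a. This corresponds to Nsp1, the N-terminal cleavage product of ORF1ab; the nsp10-related functional text attached to that annotation is generic polyprotein boilerplate and does not describe this insert. The catalogue lists a C-terminal His8-Flag tag, suitable for tandem affinity purification and detection, although the tag was not separately annotated in the feature table. Transcripts terminate at the bGH polyadenylation signal. The cloning sites are not recorded.

An FRT site sits directly upstream of a hygromycin resistance gene that has no annotated promoter of its own and is followed by an SV40 poly(A) signal. In this arrangement, Flp-mediated recombination into a host cell line carrying a genomic FRT landing site typically places the marker behind a resident promoter, so hygromycin resistance selects for single-copy, site-specific integrants. The construct belongs to a set of integrative vectors for regulated expression of SARS-CoV-2 proteins implicated in RNA metabolism.
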