Features (pLannotate 1.2.2; 21 found; start..end, strand, type, name):
    100..479     +  enhancer       CMV enhancer: human cytomegalovirus immediate early enhancer
    480..683     +  promoter       CMV promoter: human cytomegalovirus (CMV) immediate early promoter
    685..704     +  promoter       PLtetO-1 promoter (fragment): modified phage lambda PL promoter with tet operator sites (Lutz and Bujard, 1997)
    706..725     +  promoter       PLtetO-1 promoter (fragment): modified phage lambda PL promoter with tet operator sites (Lutz and Bujard, 1997)
    733..766     +  promoter       TRE3GV promoter (fragment): 3rd-generation Tet-responsive promoter that can be activated by binding of Tet-On® 3G, optimized for retroviral and lentiviral vectors
    870..1412    +  CDS            R1A_SARS2 (fragment) (sequence partly withheld): Experimental evidence at protein level: Swiss-Prot protein existence level 1. [Non-structural protein 10]: Plays a pivotal role in viral transcription by stimulating both nsp14 3'-5' exoribonuclease and nsp16 2'-O-methyltransferase activities. Therefore plays an essential role in viral mRNAs cap methylation. From Severe acute respiratory syndrome coronavirus 2 (2019-nCoV) (SARS-CoV-2).
   1528..1752    +  polyA_signal   bGH poly(A) signal: bovine growth hormone polyadenylation signal
   1756..1777    +  promoter       SV40 promoter (fragment): SV40 enhancer and early promoter
   1798..2031    +  rep_origin     f1 ori (fragment) (sequence partly withheld): f1 bacteriophage origin of replication; arrow indicates direction of (+) strand synthesis
   2036..2083    +  protein_bind   FRT: FLP-mediated recombination occurs in the 8-bp core sequence TCTAGAAA (Turan and Bode, 2011). FLP recombinase from the Saccharomyces cerevisiae 2μ plasmid
   2091..3113    +  CDS            HygR: aminoglycoside phosphotransferase from E. coli; aph(4)-Ia; confers resistance to hygromycin
   3123..3248    +  CDS            ble (fragment): BLE_KLEPN - Experimental evidence at protein level: Swiss-Prot protein existence level 1. Binding protein with a strong affinity to the bleomycin family of antibiotics. Binds to CL990; an antimitotic-antibiotic compound. From Klebsiella pneumoniae.
   3243..3364    +  polyA_signal   SV40 poly(A) signal: SV40 polyadenylation signal
   3437..3453    -  protein_bind   lac operator: The lac repressor binds to the lac operator to inhibit transcription in E. coli. This inhibition can be relieved by adding lactose or isopropyl-β-D-thiogalactopyranoside (IPTG). lac repressor encoded by lacI
   3461..3491    -  promoter       lac promoter: promoter for the E. coli lac operon
   3506..3527    -  protein_bind   CAP binding site: CAP binding activates transcription in the presence of cAMP. E. coli catabolite activator protein
   3540..3632    -  CDS            lacI (fragment): lac repressor; lacI; The lac repressor binds to the lac operator to inhibit transcription in E. coli. This inhibition can be relieved by adding lactose or isopropyl-β-D-thiogalactopyranoside (IPTG).
   3815..4403    -  rep_origin     ori: high-copy-number ColE1/pMB1/pBR322/pUC origin of replication
   4574..5434    -  CDS            AmpR: β-lactamase; bla; confers resistance to ampicillin, carbenicillin, and related antibiotics
   5435..5539    -  promoter       AmpR promoter: bla
   5598..5650    -  misc_feature   bom (fragment): basis of mobility region from pBR322
>Addgene plasmid #157681 | pcDNA5-FRT-TO-Nsp1-HF | addgene full sequence | sequence record 307611 | Addgene NGS Result
CTACAACAAGGCAAGGCTTGACCGACAATTGCATGAAGAATCTGCTTAGGGTTAGGCGTTTTGCGCTGCT
TCGCGATGTACGGGCCAGATATACGCGTTGACATTGATTATTGACTAGTTATTAATAGTAATCAATTACG
GGGTCATTAGTTCATAGCCCATATATGGAGTTCCGCGTTACATAACTTACGGTAAATGGCCCGCCTGGCT
GACCGCCCAACGACCCCCGCCCATTGACGTCAATAATGACGTATGTTCCCATAGTAACGCCAATAGGGAC
TTTCCATTGACGTCAATGGGTGGAGTATTTACGGTAAACTGCCCACTTGGCAGTACATCAAGTGTATCAT
ATGCCAAGTACGCCCCCTATTGACGTCAATGACGGTAAATGGCCCGCCTGGCATTATGCCCAGTACATGA
CCTTATGGGACTTTCCTACTTGGCAGTACATCTACGTATTAGTCATCGCTATTACCATGGTGATGCGGTT
TTGGCAGTACATCAATGGGCGTGGATAGCGGTTTGACTCACGGGGATTTCCAAGTCTCCACCCCATTGAC
GTCAATGGGAGTTTGTTTTGGCACCAAAATCAACGGGACTTTCCAAAATGTCGTAACAACTCCGCCCCAT
TGACGCAAATGGGCGGTAGGCGTGTACGGTGGGAGGTCTATATAAGCAGAGCTCTCCCTATCAGTGATAG
AGATCTCCCTATCAGTGATAGAGATCGTCGACGAGCTCGTTTAGTGAACCGTCAGATCGCCTGGAGACGC
CATCCACGCTGTTTTGACCTCCATAGAAGACACCGGGACCGATCCAGCCTCCGGACTCTAGCGTTTAAAC
TTAAGCTTGGTACCGAGCTCGGATCCGGGATGGAATCCTTGGTGCCGGGTTTTAAT
[348 nt withheld, positions 897-1244]
AACGGTAATAAAGGAGCGGGTGGTCATAGCTACGGGGCGGATCTTAAATCTTTTGACCTTGGGGATGAAC
TGGGCACTGATCCGTACGAAGATTTTCAGGAGAATTGGAATACCAAACATTCAAGCGGCGTGACGAGGGA
ACTTATGAGAGAGCTGAACGGCGGGGCATCGGGCGGACATCACCACCATCATCACCATCACGCCGCAGCC
GCAGATTATAAAGATGACGATGACAAGTAGCTCGAGTCTAGAGGGCCCGTTTAAACCCGCTGATCAGCCT
CGACTGTGCCTTCTAGTTGCCAGCCATCTGTTGTTTGCCCCTCCCCCGTGCCTTCCTTGACCCTGGAAGG
TGCCACTCCCACTGTCCTTTCCTAATAAAATGAGGAAATTGCATCGCATTGTCTGAGTAGGTGTCATTCT
ATTCTGGGGGGTGGGGTGGGGCAGGACAGCAAGGGGGAGGATTGGGAAGACAATAGCAGGCATGCTGGGG
ATGCGGTGGGCTCTATGGCTTCTGAGGCGGAAAGAACCAGCTGGGGCTCTAGGGGGTATCCCC
[124 nt withheld, positions 1798-1921]
C
[91 nt withheld, positions 1923-2013]
AGGGTGATGGTTCACGTACCTAGAAGTTCCTATTCCGAAGTTCCTATTCTCTAGAAAGTATAGGAACTTC
CTTGGCCAAAAAGCCTGAACTCACCGCGACGTCTGTCGAGAAGTTTCTGATCGAAAAGTTCGACAGCGTC
TCCGACCTGATGCAGCTCTCGGAGGGCGAAGAATCTCGTGCTTTCAGCTTCGATGTAGGAGGGCGTGGAT
ATGTCCTGCGGGTAAATAGCTGCGCCGATGGTTTCTACAAAGATCGTTATGTTTATCGGCACTTTGCATC
GGCCGCGCTCCCGATTCCGGAAGTGCTTGACATTGGGGAATTCAGCGAGAGCCTGACCTATTGCATCTCC
CGCCGTGCACAGGGTGTCACGTTGCAAGACCTGCCTGAAACCGAACTGCCCGCTGTTCTGCAGCCGGTCG
CGGAGGCCATGGATGCGATCGCTGCGGCCGATCTTAGCCAGACGAGCGGGTTCGGCCCATTCGGACCGCA
AGGAATCGGTCAATACACTACATGGCGTGATTTCATATGCGCGATTGCTGATCCCCATGTGTATCACTGG
CAAACTGTGATGGACGACACCGTCAGTGCGTCCGTCGCGCAGGCTCTCGATGAGCTGATGCTTTGGGCCG
AGGACTGCCCCGAAGTCCGGCACCTCGTGCACGCGGATTTCGGCTCCAACAATGTCCTGACGGACAATGG
CCGCATAACAGCGGTCATTGACTGGAGCGAGGCGATGTTCGGGGATTCCCAATACGAGGTCGCCAACATC
TTCTTCTGGAGGCCGTGGTTGGCTTGTATGGAGCAGCAGACGCGCTACTTCGAGCGGAGGCATCCGGAGC
TTGCAGGATCGCCGCGGCTCCGGGCGTATATGCTCCGCATTGGTCTTGACCAACTCTATCAGAGCTTGGT
TGACGGCAATTTCGATGATGCAGCTTGGGCGCAGGGTCGATGCGACGCAATCGTCCGATCCGGAGCCGGG
ACTGTCGGGCGTACACAAATCGCCCGCAGAAGCGCGGCCGTCTGGACCGATGGCTGTGTAGAAGTACTCG
CCGATAGTGGAAACCGACGCCCCAGCACTCGTCCGAGGGCAAAGGAATAGCACGTACTACGAGATTTCGA
TTCCACCGCCGCCTTCTATGAAAGGTTGGGCTTCGGAATCGTTTTCCGGGACGCCGGCTGGATGATCCTC
CAGCGCGGGGATCTCATGCTGGAGTTCTTCGCCCACCCCAACTTGTTTATTGCAGCTTATAATGGTTACA
AATAAAGCAATAGCATCACAAATTTCACAAATAAAGCATTTTTTTCACTGCATTCTAGTTGTGGTTTGTC
CAAACTCATCAATGTATCTTATCATGTCTGTATACCGTCGACCTCTAGCTAGAGCTTGGCGTAATCATGG
TCATAGCTGTTTCCTGTGTGAAATTGTTATCCGCTCACAATTCCACACAACATACGAGCCGGAAGCATAA
AGTGTAAAGCCTGGGGTGCCTAATGAGTGAGCTAACTCACATTAATTGCGTTGCGCTCACTGCCCGCTTT
CCAGTCGGGAAACCTGTCGTGCCAGCTGCATTAATGAATCGGCCAACGCGCGGGGAGAGGCGGTTTGCGT
ATTGGGCGCTCTTCCGCTTCCTCGCTCACTGACTCGCTGCGCTCGGTCGTTCGGCTGCGGCGAGCGGTAT
CAGCTCACTCAAAGGCGGTAATACGGTTATCCACAGAATCAGGGGATAACGCAGGAAAGAACATGTGAGC
AAAAGGCCAGCAAAAGGCCAGGAACCGTAAAAAGGCCGCGTTGCTGGCGTTTTTCCATAGGCTCCGCCCC
CCTGACGAGCATCACAAAAATCGACGCTCAAGTCAGAGGTGGCGAAACCCGACAGGACTATAAAGATACC
AGGCGTTTCCCCCTGGAAGCTCCCTCGTGCGCTCTCCTGTTCCGACCCTGCCGCTTACCGGATACCTGTC
CGCCTTTCTCCCTTCGGGAAGCGTGGCGCTTTCTCATAGCTCACGCTGTAGGTATCTCAGTTCGGTGTAG
GTCGTTCGCTCCAAGCTGGGCTGTGTGCACGAACCCCCCGTTCAGCCCGACCGCTGCGCCTTATCCGGTA
ACTATCGTCTTGAGTCCAACCCGGTAAGACACGACTTATCGCCACTGGCAGCAGCCACTGGTAACAGGAT
TAGCAGAGCGAGGTATGTAGGCGGTGCTACAGAGTTCTTGAAGTGGTGGCCTAACTACGGCTACACTAGA
AGAACAGTATTTGGTATCTGCGCTCTGCTGAAGCCAGTTACCTTCGGAAAAAGAGTTGGTAGCTCTTGAT
CCGGCAAACAAACCACCGCTGGTAGCGGTGGTTTTTTTGTTTGCAAGCAGCAGATTACGCGCAGAAAAAA
AGGATCTCAAGAAGATCCTTTGATCTTTTCTACGGGGTCTGACGCTCAGTGGAACGAAAACTCACGTTAA
GGGATTTTGGTCATGAGATTATCAAAAAGGATCTTCACCTAGATCCTTTTAAATTAAAAATGAAGTTTTA
AATCAATCTAAAGTATATATGAGTAAACTTGGTCTGACAGTTACCAATGCTTAATCAGTGAGGCACCTAT
CTCAGCGATCTGTCTATTTCGTTCATCCATAGTTGCCTGACTCCCCGTCGTGTAGATAACTACGATACGG
GAGGGCTTACCATCTGGCCCCAGTGCTGCAATGATACCGCGAGACCCACGCTCACCGGCTCCAGATTTAT
CAGCAATAAACCAGCCAGCCGGAAGGGCCGAGCGCAGAAGTGGTCCTGCAACTTTATCCGCCTCCATCCA
GTCTATTAATTGTTGCCGGGAAGCTAGAGTAAGTAGTTCGCCAGTTAATAGTTTGCGCAACGTTGTTGCC
ATTGCTACAGGCATCGTGGTGTCACGCTCGTCGTTTGGTATGGCTTCATTCAGCTCCGGTTCCCAACGAT
CAAGGCGAGTTACATGATCCCCCATGTTGTGCAAAAAAGCGGTTAGCTCCTTCGGTCCTCCGATCGTTGT
CAGAAGTAAGTTGGCCGCAGTGTTATCACTCATGGTTATGGCAGCACTGCATAATTCTCTTACTGTCATG
CCATCCGTAAGATGCTTTTCTGTGACTGGTGAGTACTCAACCAAGTCATTCTGAGAATAGTGTATGCGGC
GACCGAGTTGCTCTTGCCCGGCGTCAATACGGGATAATACCGCGCCACATAGCAGAACTTTAAAAGTGCT
CATCATTGGAAAACGTTCTTCGGGGCGAAAACTCTCAAGGATCTTACCGCTGTTGAGATCCAGTTCGATG
TAACCCACTCGTGCACCCAACTGATCTTCAGCATCTTTTACTTTCACCAGCGTTTCTGGGTGAGCAAAAA
CAGGAAGGCAAAATGCCGCAAAAAAGGGAATAAGGGCGACACGGAAATGTTGAATACTCATACTCTTCCT
TTTTCAATATTATTGAAGCATTTATCAGGGTTATTGTCTCATGAGCGGATACATATTTGAATGTATTTAG
AAAAATAAACAAATAGGGGTTCCGCGCACATTTCCCCGAAAAGTGCCACCTGACGTCGACGGATCGGGAG
ATCTCCCGATCCCCTATGGTGCACTCTCAGTACAATCTGCTCTGATGCCGCATAGTTAAGCCAGTATCTG
CTCCCTGCTTGTGTGTTGGAGGTCGCTGAGTAGTGCGCGAGCAAAATTTAAG
